Addgene plasmid #147032: pnEA-NpH_N
Purpose: (Empty Backbone) Bacterial Expression vector
Depositing lab: Elisa Izaurralde. Depositing organization: Max Planck Institute for Developmental Biology. Publication: Deciphering correct strategies for multiprotein complex assembly by co-expression: application to complexes as large as the histone octamer. Diebold ML, Fribourg S, Koch M, Metzger T, Romier C. J Struct Biol. 2011 Aug;175(2):178-88. doi: 10.1016/j.jsb.2011.02.001. Epub 2011 Feb 12. PubMed 21320604.
Backbone
  Vector backbone: pnEA
  Vector type: Bacterial Expression
Growth in bacteria
  Bacterial resistance: Ampicillin, 100 μg/mL
  Growth temperature: 37°C
  Growth strain: DH5alpha
  Copy number: Low Copy
Gene/Insert
  Gene/Insert name: None
Terms and licenses: Academic/Nonprofit Terms; Industry Terms: Not Available to Industry
Depositor comments: Plasmids from this collection were made available to the research community and donated after the lab closed. Please note that the sequence provided by the depositing laboratory may be theoretical/predicted or based on Sanger sequencing results. There may be discrepancies between sequencing results obtained by Addgene and the depositor sequence. If an Addgene verified sequence is not available, please contact before placing your order to request that our lab fully sequence the plasmid.
How to cite: pnEA-NpH_N was a gift from Elisa Izaurralde (Addgene plasmid # 147032 ; http://n2t.net/addgene:147032 ; RRID:Addgene_147032)
