[The description below was written by a language model from this plasmid's Addgene catalogue record and pLannotate feature annotations shown in this document.]
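Description:
pnEA-NpH_N is an empty bacterial expression backbone of the pnEA series, a pET-like vector of about 5.8 kb intended for T7-driven protein production in E. coli. It is propagated under ampicillin selection, with β-lactamase expressed from its own bla promoter. Replication relies on a ColE1/pMB1-type origin accompanied by the pBR322 bom region and the rop gene. The presence of rop is consistent with the catalogue listing of the plasmid as low copy. Several disrupted fragments of the tetracycline resistance gene and its promoter flank the expression and lacI regions. These are remnants of the pBR322 ancestry and are not functional markers.

The expression cassette consists of a T7 promoter followed directly by a lac operator, the strong ribosome binding site from phage T7 gene 10, a short cloning and tag region, and a T7 terminator. A plasmid-borne lacI gene with its own promoter supplies repressor, so transcription should stay off until IPTG is added in a host that provides T7 RNA polymerase.

No insert is present. The automated annotation detects only short partial matches in the coding region, one to a composite tag that includes a His tag and a protease site, and one to a sequence derived from T7 gene 10. This suggests a small N-terminal tag, as the name may also hint, but the record does not state the exact tag or cleavage site. The associated publication concerns co-expression strategies for assembling multiprotein complexes, so the vector is probably meant for cloning a gene of interest for tagged expression, alone or alongside compatible plasmids.
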