Features (pLannotate 1.2.2; 19 found; start..end, strand, type, name):
    104..208     +  promoter       AmpR promoter: bla
    209..1069    +  CDS            AmpR: β-lactamase; bla; confers resistance to ampicillin, carbenicillin, and related antibiotics
   1240..1828    +  rep_origin     ori: high-copy-number ColE1/pMB1/pBR322/pUC origin of replication
   2014..2156    -  misc_feature   bom: basis of mobility region from pBR322
   2258..2449    -  CDS            rop: Rop protein, which maintains plasmids at low copy number; rop
   2466..2846    +  CDS            YPB1_ECOLX: Protein predicted: Swiss-Prot protein existence level 4. From Escherichia coli.
   3088..3712    -  CDS            TcR (fragment): tetracycline efflux protein; tet; confers resistance to tetracycline
   3727..3748    -  protein_bind   CAP binding site: CAP binding activates transcription in the presence of cAMP. E. coli catabolite activator protein
   3761..4843    -  CDS            lacI: lac repressor; lacI; The lac repressor binds to the lac operator to inhibit transcription in E. coli. This inhibition can be relieved by adding lactose or isopropyl-β-D-thiogalactopyranoside (IPTG).
   4844..4921    -  promoter       lacI promoter: lacI
   4929..5208    -  CDS            TcR (fragment): tetracycline efflux protein; tet; confers resistance to tetracycline
   5230..5248    +  promoter       T7 promoter: promoter for bacteriophage T7 RNA polymerase
   5249..5273    +  protein_bind   lac operator: The lac repressor binds to the lac operator to inhibit transcription in E. coli. This inhibition can be relieved by adding lactose or isopropyl-β-D-thiogalactopyranoside (IPTG). lac repressor encoded by lacI
   5288..5310    +  RBS            RBS: efficient ribosome binding site from bacteriophage T7 gene 10 (Olins and Rangwala, 1989)
   5329..5345    +  CDS            capTEV™ (fragment): composite tag for in vivo biotinylation, TEV protease cleavage, and 6xHis tagging
   5453..5502    +  CDS            SET1 (fragment): solubility-enhancement tag derived from T7 phage gene 10B
   5510..5557    +  terminator     T7 terminator: transcription terminator for bacteriophage T7 RNA polymerase
   5580..5684    -  CDS            TcR (fragment): tetracycline efflux protein; tet; confers resistance to tetracycline
   5732..5760    -  promoter       tet promoter: E. coli promoter for tetracycline efflux protein gene
>Addgene plasmid #147032 | pnEA-NpH_N | depositor full sequence | sequence record 289479 | Full Sequence
TTCTTGAAGACGAAAGGGCCTCGTGATACGCCTATTTTTATAGGTTAATGTCATGATAATAATGGTTTCT
TAGACGTCAGGTGGCACTTTTCGGGGAAATGTGCGCGGAACCCCTATTTGTTTATTTTTCTAAATACATT
CAAATATGTATCCGCTCATGAGACAATAACCCTGATAAATGCTTCAATAATATTGAAAAAGGAAGAGTAT
GAGTATTCAACATTTCCGTGTCGCCCTTATTCCCTTTTTTGCGGCATTTTGCCTTCCTGTTTTTGCTCAC
CCAGAAACGCTGGTGAAAGTAAAAGATGCTGAAGATCAGTTGGGTGCACGAGTGGGTTACATCGAACTGG
ATCTCAACAGCGGTAAGATCCTTGAGAGTTTTCGCCCCGAAGAACGTTTTCCAATGATGAGCACTTTTAA
AGTTCTGCTATGTGGCGCGGTATTATCCCGTGTTGACGCCGGGCAAGAGCAACTCGGTCGCCGCATACAC
TATTCTCAGAATGACTTGGTTGAGTACTCACCAGTCACAGAAAAGCATCTTACGGATGGCATGACAGTAA
GAGAATTATGCAGTGCTGCCATAACCATGAGTGATAACACTGCGGCCAACTTACTTCTGACAACGATCGG
AGGACCGAAGGAGCTAACCGCTTTTTTGCACAACATGGGGGATCATGTAACTCGCCTTGATCGTTGGGAA
CCGGAGCTGAATGAAGCCATACCAAACGACGAGCGTGACACCACGATGCCTGCAGCAATGGCAACAACGT
TGCGCAAACTATTAACTGGCGAACTACTTACTCTAGCTTCCCGGCAACAATTAATAGACTGGATGGAGGC
GGATAAAGTTGCAGGACCACTTCTGCGCTCGGCCCTTCCGGCTGGCTGGTTTATTGCTGATAAATCTGGA
GCCGGTGAGCGTGGGTCTCGCGGTATCATTGCAGCACTGGGGCCAGATGGTAAGCCCTCCCGTATCGTAG
TTATCTACACGACGGGGAGTCAGGCAACTATGGATGAACGAAATAGACAGATCGCTGAGATAGGTGCCTC
ACTGATTAAGCATTGGTAACTGTCAGACCAAGTTTACTCATATATACTTTAGATTGATTTAAAACTTCAT
TTTTAATTTAAAAGGATCTAGGTGAAGATCCTTTTTGATAATCTCATGACCAAAATCCCTTAACGTGAGT
TTTCGTTCCACTGAGCGTCAGACCCCGTAGAAAAGATCAAAGGATCTTCTTGAGATCCTTTTTTTCTGCG
CGTAATCTGCTGCTTGCAAACAAAAAAACCACCGCTACCAGCGGTGGTTTGTTTGCCGGATCAAGAGCTA
CCAACTCTTTTTCCGAAGGTAACTGGCTTCAGCAGAGCGCAGATACCAAATACTGTCCTTCTAGTGTAGC
CGTAGTTAGGCCACCACTTCAAGAACTCTGTAGCACCGCCTACATACCTCGCTCTGCTAATCCTGTTACC
AGTGGCTGCTGCCAGTGGCGATAAGTCGTGTCTTACCGGGTTGGACTCAAGACGATAGTTACCGGATAAG
GCGCAGCGGTCGGGCTGAACGGGGGGTTCGTGCACACAGCCCAGCTTGGAGCGAACGACCTACACCGAAC
TGAGATACCTACAGCGTGAGCTATGAGAAAGCGCCACGCTTCCCGAAGGGAGAAAGGCGGACAGGTATCC
GGTAAGCGGCAGGGTCGGAACAGGAGAGCGCACGAGGGAGCTTCCAGGGGGAAACGCCTGGTATCTTTAT
AGTCCTGTCGGGTTTCGCCACCTCTGACTTGAGCGTCGATTTTTGTGATGCTCGTCAGGGGGGCGGAGCC
TATGGAAAAACGCCAGCAACGCGGCCTTTTTACGGTTCCTGGCCTTTTGCTGGCCTTTTGCTCACATGTT
CTTTCCTGCGTTATCCCCTGATTCTGTGGATAACCGTATTACCGCCTTTGAGTGAGCTGATACCGCTCGC
CGCAGCCGAACGACCGAGCGCAGCGAGTCAGTGAGCGAGGAAGCGGAAGAGCGCCTGATGCGGTATTTTC
TCCTTACGCATCTGTGCGGTATTTCACACCGCATATATGGTGCACTCTCAGTACAATCTGCTCTGATGCC
GCATAGTTAAGCCAGTATACACTCCGCTATCGCTACGTGACTGGGTCATGGCTGCGCCCCGACACCCGCC
AACACCCGCTGACGCGCCCTGACGGGCTTGTCTGCTCCCGGCATCCGCTTACAGACAAGCTGTGACCGTC
TCCGGGAGCTGCATGTGTCAGAGGTTTTCACCGTCATCACCGAAACGCGCGAGGCAGCTGCGGTAAAGCT
CATCAGCGTGGTCGTGAAGCGATTCACAGATGTCTGCCTGTTCATCCGCGTCCAGCTCGTTGAGTTTCTC
CAGAAGCGTTAATGTCTGGCTTCTGATAAAGCGGGCCATGTTAAGGGCGGTTTTTTCCTGTTTGGTCACT
GATGCCTCCGTGTAAGGGGGATTTCTGTTCATGGGGGTAATGATACCGATGAAACGAGAGAGGATGCTCA
CGATACGGGTTACTGATGATGAACATGCCCGGTTACTGGAACGTTGTGAGGGTAAACAACTGGCGGTATG
GATGCGGCGGGACCAGAGAAAAATCACTCAGGGTCAATGCCAGCGCTTCGTTAATACAGATGTAGGTGTT
CCACAGGGTAGCCAGCAGCATCCTGCGATGCAGATCCGGAACATAATGGTGCAGGGCGCTGACTTCCGCG
TTTCCAGACTTTACGAAACACGGAAACCGAAGACCATTCATGTTGTTGCTCAGGTCGCAGACGTTTTGCA
GCAGCAGTCGCTTCACGTTCGCTCGCGTATCGGTGATTCATTCTGCTAACCAGTAAGGCAACCCCGCCAG
CCTAGCCGGGTCCTCAACGACAGGAGCACGATCATGCGCACCCGTGGCCAGGACCCAACGCTGCCCGAGA
TGCGCCGCGTGCGGCTGCTGGAGATGGCGGACGCGATGGATATGTTCTGCCAAGGGTTGGTTTGCGCATT
CACAGTTCTCCGCAAGAATTGATTGGCTCCAATTCTTGGAGTGGTGAATCCGTTAGCGAGGTGCCGCCGG
CTTCCATTCAGGTCGAGGTGGCCCGGCTCCATGCACCGCGACGCAACGCGGGGAGGCAGACAAGGTATAG
GGCGGCGCCTACAATCCATGCCAACCCGTTCCATGTGCTCGCCGAGGCGGCATAAATCGCCGTGACGATC
AGCGGTCCAGTGATCGAAGTTAGGCTGGTAAGAGCCGCGAGCGATCCTTGAAGCTGTCCCTGATGGTCGT
CATCTACCTGCCTGGACAGCATGGCCTGCAACGCGGGCATCCCGATGCCGCCGGAAGCGAGAAGAATCAT
AATGGGGAAGGCCATCCAGCCTCGCGTCGCGAACGCCAGCAAGACGTAGCCCAGCGCGTCGGCCGCCATG
CCGGCGATAATGGCCTGCTTCTCGCCGAAACGTTTGGTGGCGGGACCAGTGACGAAGGCTTGAGCGAGGG
CGTGCAAGATTCCGAATACCGCAAGCGACAGGCCGATCATCGTCGCGCTCCAGCGAAAGCGGTCCTCGCC
GAAAATGACCCAGAGCGCTGCCGGCACCTGTCCTACGAGTTGCATGATAAAGAAGACAGTCATAAGTGCG
GCGACGATAGTCATGCCCCGCGCCCACCGGAAGGAGCTGACTGGGTTGAAGGCTCTCAAGGGCATCGGTC
GAGATCCCGGTGCCTAATGAGTGAGCTAACTTACATTAATTGCGTTGCGCTCACTGCCCGCTTTCCAGTC
GGGAAACCTGTCGTGCCAGCTGCATTAATGAATCGGCCAACGCGCGGGGAGAGGCGGTTTGCGTATTGGG
CGCCAGGGTGGTTTTTCTTTTCACCAGTGAGACGGGCAACAGCTGATTGCCCTTCACCGCCTGGCCCTGA
GAGAGTTGCAGCAAGCGGTCCACGCTGGTTTGCCCCAGCAGGCGAAAATCCTGTTTGATGGTGGTTAACG
GCGGGATATAACATGAGCTGTCTTCGGTATCGTCGTATCCCACTACCGAGATATCCGCACCAACGCGCAG
CCCGGACTCGGTAATGGCGCGCATTGCGCCCAGCGCCATCTGATCGTTGGCAACCAGCATCGCAGTGGGA
ACGATGCCCTCATTCAGCATTTGCATGGTTTGTTGAAAACCGGACATGGCACTCCAGTCGCCTTCCCGTT
CCGCTATCGGCTGAATTTGATTGCGAGTGAGATATTTATGCCAGCCAGCCAGACGCAGACGCGCCGAGAC
AGAACTTAATGGGCCCGCTAACAGCGCGATTTGCTGGTGACCCAATGCGACCAGATGCTCCACGCCCAGT
CGCGTACCGTCTTCATGGGAGAAAATAATACTGTTGATGGGTGTCTGGTCAGAGACATCAAGAAATAACG
CCGGAACATTAGTGCAGGCAGCTTCCACAGCAATGGCATCCTGGTCATCCAGCGGATAGTTAATGATCAG
CCCACTGACGCGTTGCGCGAGAAGATTGTGCACCGCCGCTTTACAGGCTTCGACGCCGCTTCGTTCTACC
ATCGACACCACCACGCTGGCACCCAGTTGATCGGCGCGAGATTTAATCGCCGCGACAATTTGCGACGGCG
CGTGCAGGGCCAGACTGGAGGTGGCAACGCCAATCAGCAACGACTGTTTGCCCGCCAGTTGTTGTGCCAC
GCGGTTGGGAATGTAATTCAGCTCCGCCATCGCCGCTTCCACTTTTTCCCGCGTTTTCGCAGAAACGTGG
CTGGCCTGGTTCACCACGCGGGAAACGGTCTGATAAGAGACACCGGCATACTCTGCGACATCGTATAACG
TTACTGGTTTCACATTCACCACCCTGAATTGACTCTCTTCCGGGCGCTATCATGCCATACCGCGAAAGGT
TTTGCGCCATTCGATGGTGTCCGGGATCTCGACGCTCTCCCTTATGCGACTCCTGCATTAGGAAGCAGCC
CAGTAGTAGGTTGAGGCCGTTGAGCACCGCCGCCGCAAGGAATGGTGCATGCAAGGAGATGGCGCCCAAC
AGTCCCCCGGCCACGGGGCCTGCCACCATACCCACGCCGAAACAAGCGCTCATGAGCCCGAAGTGGCGAG
CCCGATCTTCCCCATCGGTGATGTCGGCGATATAGGCGCCAGCAACCGCACCTGTGGCGCCGGTGATGCC
GGCCACGATGCGTCCGGCGTAGAGGATCGAGATCTCGATCCCGCGAAATTAATACGACTCACTATAGGGG
AATTGTGAGCGGATAACAATTCCCCACTAGTAATAATTTTGTTTAACTTTAAGAAGGAGATATACCATGG
GCAGCAGCCATCATCATCATCATCACAGCAGCGGTACCGGCAGCGGCCTGGAAGTTCTGTTCCAGGGGCC
CCATATGCTCGAGCTTAAGCAATTGGGATCCTAATAGTCTAGAGCTAGCCCTAGGAGATCCGGCTGCTAA
CAAAGCCCGAAAGGAAGCTGAGTTGGCTGCTGCCACCGCTGAGCAATAACTAGCATAACCCCTTGGGGCC
TCTAAACGGGTCTTGAGGGGTTTTTTGCTGAAAGGAGGAACTATATCCGGATATCCCGCAAGAGGCCCGG
CAGTACCGGCATAACCAAGCCTATGCCTACAGCATCCAGGGTGACGGTGCCGAGGATGACGATGAGCGCA
TTGTTAGATTTCATACACGGTGCCTGACTGCGTTAGCAATTTAACTGTGATAAACTACCGCATTAAAGCT
TATCGATGATAAGCTGTCAAACATGAGAA
